Addgene plasmid #90335: pLminP_Luc2P_RE1
Purpose: NFkB - p50/p65 pathway gene reporter
Depositing lab: Ramnik Xavier. Depositing organization: Broad Institute. Publication: Simultaneous Pathway Activity Inference and Gene Expression Analysis Using RNA Sequencing. O'Connell DJ, Kolde R, Sooknah M, Graham DB, Sundberg TB, Latorre IJ, Mikkelsen TS, Xavier RJ. Cell Syst. 2016 May 25;2(5):323-34. doi: 10.1016/j.cels.2016.04.011. Epub 2016 May 19. PubMed 27211859.
Backbone
  Vector backbone: pLenti7.3
  Backbone manufacturer: Thermo Fisher
  Backbone size w/o insert (bp): 7251
  Total vector size (bp): 9293
  Vector type: Lentiviral
  Selectable markers: eGFP
Growth in bacteria
  Bacterial resistance: Ampicillin, 100 μg/mL
  Growth temperature: 37°C
  Growth strain: NEB Stable
  Copy number: High Copy
Gene/Insert
  Gene/Insert name: Firefly luciferase (alt name: Luc2P)
  Species: P. pyralis
  Insert size (bp): 1776
  Promoter: NFKB
  Cloning method: Gibson Cloning
  Sequencing primers: 5′ GGTACAGTGCAGGGGAAAGA
Resource information
  A portion of this plasmid was derived from a plasmid made by: pGL4.29 reporter vector (Promega)
Terms and licenses: Academic/Nonprofit Terms; Industry Terms: Not Available to Industry
How to cite: pLminP_Luc2P_RE1 was a gift from Ramnik Xavier (Addgene plasmid # 90335 ; http://n2t.net/addgene:90335 ; RRID:Addgene_90335)
