[The description below was written by a language model from this plasmid's Addgene catalogue record and pLannotate feature annotations shown in this document.]
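Description:
pLminP_Luc2P_RE1 is a lentiviral transcriptional reporter for the NF-κB (p50/p65) pathway, built by Gibson cloning in the pLenti7.3 backbone, with part of the construct derived from the pGL4.29 luciferase reporter vector. It is roughly 9.3 kb and is propagated in E. coli through a high-copy ColE1/pUC-type origin with ampicillin resistance (AmpR); an f1 origin and remnants of a lac/lacZα cloning region flanked by T7 and T3 promoters are also present in the bacterial portion. The viral portion has a third-generation, self-inactivating layout. An RSV promoter drives a truncated HIV-1 5' LTR, followed by the Ψ packaging signal with a gag fragment, the RRE for Rev-dependent export of the genomic RNA, the cPPT/CTS, and a ΔU3 3' LTR, with an SV40 poly(A) signal and SV40 origin downstream.

The reporter cassette sits after the cPPT. The catalogue lists the promoter as NFKB, and the annotation shows a minimal TATA-box promoter (minP) with low basal activity. The NF-κB response element itself is not annotated as a feature, but presumably lies in the unannotated stretch just upstream of minP. This promoter drives the synthetic firefly luciferase luc2 fused to an hPEST degradation sequence (Luc2P). The PEST sequence shortens the protein's half-life, so the signal tracks changes in pathway activity more closely. A WPRE follows to enhance transcript expression. A separate SV40 enhancer/early promoter expresses Emerald GFP, recorded as the selectable marker, which allows transduced cells to be identified or sorted independently of pathway activation. The associated publication concerns pathway activity inference alongside RNA sequencing, and the "RE1" name suggests the plasmid belongs to a series of response-element reporters.
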