Features (pLannotate 1.2.2; 28 found; start..end, strand, type, name):
      3..229     +  promoter       RSV promoter: Rous sarcoma virus enhancer/promoter
    230..410     +  LTR            5' LTR (truncated): truncated 5' long terminal repeat (LTR) from HIV-1
    457..582     +  misc_feature   HIV-1 Ψ: packaging signal of human immunodeficiency virus type 1
    566..929     +  CDS            HIV-1 gag (fragment): gag protein from human immunodeficiency virus 1; gag
   1075..1308    +  misc_feature   RRE: The Rev response element (RRE) of HIV-1 allows for Rev-dependent mRNA export from the nucleus to the cytoplasm.
   1685..1785    +  CDS            Rev (fragment): human immunodeficiency virus 1 (HIV-1) Rev protein; rev; enhances nuclear export of unspliced and incompletely spliced viral mRNAs
   1804..1921    +  misc_feature   cPPT/CTS: central polypurine tract and central termination sequence of HIV-1
   2128..2159    +  promoter       minP: minimal TATA-box promoter with low basal activity
   2192..3841    +  CDS            luciferase: firefly luciferase synthetic luc2 version of the luciferase gene
   3845..3964    +  CDS            hPEST: PEST degradation sequence from mouse ornithine decarboxylase human codon-optimized
   4056..4644    +  misc_feature   WPRE: woodchuck hepatitis virus posttranscriptional regulatory element
   4659..4975    +  promoter       SV40 promoter: SV40 enhancer and early promoter
   5026..5745    +  CDS            EmGFP: Emerald GFP mammalian codon-optimized
   5744..5815    +  CDS            nef (fragment): NEF_HV1Z2 - Experimental evidence at protein level: Swiss-Prot protein existence level 1. Extracellular Nef protein targets CD4(+) T-lymphocytes for apoptosis by interacting with CXCR4 surface receptors. From Human immunodeficiency virus type 1 group M subtype D (isolate Z2/CDC-Z34) (HIV-1).
   5817..6050    +  LTR            3' LTR (ΔU3): self-inactivating 3' long terminal repeat (LTR) from HIV-1
   6122..6243    +  polyA_signal   SV40 poly(A) signal: SV40 polyadenylation signal
   6283..6418    +  rep_origin     SV40 ori: SV40 origin of replication
   6439..6457    -  promoter       T7 promoter: promoter for bacteriophage T7 RNA polymerase
   6465..6620    +  CDS            lacZα (fragment): LacZα fragment of β-galactosidase; lacZ fragment
   6625..7053    +  rep_origin     f1 ori (sequence partly withheld): f1 bacteriophage origin of replication; arrow indicates direction of (+) strand synthesis
   7106..7210    +  promoter       AmpR promoter: bla
   7211..8071    +  CDS            AmpR: β-lactamase; bla; confers resistance to ampicillin, carbenicillin, and related antibiotics
   8242..8830    +  rep_origin     ori: high-copy-number ColE1/pMB1/pBR322/pUC origin of replication
   9013..9105    +  CDS            lacI (fragment): lac repressor; lacI; The lac repressor binds to the lac operator to inhibit transcription in E. coli. This inhibition can be relieved by adding lactose or isopropyl-β-D-thiogalactopyranoside (IPTG).
   9118..9139    +  protein_bind   CAP binding site: CAP binding activates transcription in the presence of cAMP. E. coli catabolite activator protein
   9154..9184    +  promoter       lac promoter: promoter for the E. coli lac operon
   9192..9208    +  protein_bind   lac operator: The lac repressor binds to the lac operator to inhibit transcription in E. coli. This inhibition can be relieved by adding lactose or isopropyl-β-D-thiogalactopyranoside (IPTG). lac repressor encoded by lacI
   9253..9271    +  promoter       T3 promoter: promoter for bacteriophage T3 RNA polymerase
>Addgene plasmid #90335 | pLminP_Luc2P_RE1 | addgene full sequence | sequence record 395059 | Addgene NGS Result
AATGTAGTCTTATGCAATACTCTTGTAGTCTTGCAACATGGTAACGATGAGTTAGCAACATGCCTTACAA
GGAGAGAAAAAGCACCGTGCATGCCGATTGGTGGAAGTAAGGTGGTACGATCGTGCCTTATTAGGAAGGC
AACAGACGGGTCTGACATGGATTGGACGAACCACTGAATTGCCGCATTGCAGAGATATTGTATTTAAGTG
CCTAGCTCGATACATAAACGGGTCTCTCTGGTTAGACCAGATCTGAGCCTGGGAGCTCTCTGGCTAACTA
GGGAACCCACTGCTTAAGCCTCAATAAAGCTTGCCTTGAGTGCTTCAAGTAGTGTGTGCCCGTCTGTTGT
GTGACTCTGGTAACTAGAGATCCCTCAGACCCTTTTAGTCAGTGTGGAAAATCTCTAGCAGTGGCGCCCG
AACAGGGACTTGAAAGCGAAAGGGAAACCAGAGGAGCTCTCTCGACGCAGGACTCGGCTTGCTGAAGCGC
GCACGGCAAGAGGCGAGGGGCGGCGACTGGTGAGTACGCCAAAAATTTTGACTAGCGGAGGCTAGAAGGA
GAGAGATGGGTGCGAGAGCGTCAGTATTAAGCGGGGGAGAATTAGATCGCGATGGGAAAAAATTCGGTTA
AGGCCAGGGGGAAAGAAAAAATATAAATTAAAACATATAGTATGGGCAAGCAGGGAGCTAGAACGATTCG
CAGTTAATCCTGGCCTGTTAGAAACATCAGAAGGCTGTAGACAAATACTGGGACAGCTACAACCATCCCT
TCAGACAGGATCAGAAGAACTTAGATCATTATATAATACAGTAGCAACCCTCTATTGTGTGCATCAAAGG
ATAGAGATAAAAGACACCAAGGAAGCTTTAGACAAGATAGAGGAAGAGCAAAACAAAAGTAAGACCACCG
CACAGCAAGCGGCCGCTGATCTTCAGACCTGGAGGAGGAGATATGAGGGACAATTGGAGAAGTGAATTAT
ATAAATATAAAGTAGTAAAAATTGAACCATTAGGAGTAGCACCCACCAAGGCAAAGAGAAGAGTGGTGCA
GAGAGAAAAAAGAGCAGTGGGAATAGGAGCTTTGTTCCTTGGGTTCTTGGGAGCAGCAGGAAGCACTATG
GGCGCAGCGTCAATGACGCTGACGGTACAGGCCAGACAATTATTGTCTGGTATAGTGCAGCAGCAGAACA
ATTTGCTGAGGGCTATTGAGGCGCAACAGCATCTGTTGCAACTCACAGTCTGGGGCATCAAGCAGCTCCA
GGCAAGAATCCTGGCTGTGGAAAGATACCTAAAGGATCAACAGCTCCTGGGGATTTGGGGTTGCTCTGGA
AAACTCATTTGCACCACTGCTGTGCCTTGGAATGCTAGTTGGAGTAATAAATCTCTGGAACAGATTTGGA
ATCACACGACCTGGATGGAGTGGGACAGAGAAATTAACAATTACACAAGCTTAATACACTCCTTAATTGA
AGAATCGCAAAACCAGCAAGAAAAGAATGAACAAGAATTATTGGAATTAGATAAATGGGCAAGTTTGTGG
AATTGGTTTAACATAACAAATTGGCTGTGGTATATAAAATTATTCATAATGATAGTAGGAGGCTTGGTAG
GTTTAAGAATAGTTTTTGCTGTACTTTCTATAGTGAATAGAGTTAGGCAGGGATATTCACCATTATCGTT
TCAGACCCACCTCCCAACCCCGAGGGGACCCGACAGGCCCGAAGGAATAGAAGAAGAAGGTGGAGAGAGA
GACAGAGACAGATCCATTCGATTAGTGAACGGATCTCGACGGTATCGGTTAACTTTTAAAAGAAAAGGGG
GGATTGGGGGGTACAGTGCAGGGGAAAGAATAGTAGACATAATAGCAACAGACATACAAACTAAAGAATT
ACAAAAACAAATTACAAAAATTCAAAATTTTATCGATCGCACCAGCGTGTGGATCCTAGTGGGGACTTTC
CACCTGGGGACTTTCCACCTCTAGTGGGGACTTTCCACCTGGGGACTTTCCACCTCTAGTGGGGACTTTC
CACCTGGGGACTTTCCACCTCTAGTGGGGACTTTCCACCTGGGGACTTTCCACCTGATCCGAGAACAGAT
CTGGCCTCGGCGGCCAAGCTTAGACACTAGAGGGTATATAATGGAAGCTCGACTTCCAGCTTGGCAATCC
GGTACTGTTGGTAAAGCCACCATGGAAGATGCCAAAAACATTAAGAAGGGCCCAGCGCCATTCTACCCAC
TCGAAGACGGGACCGCCGGCGAGCAGCTGCACAAAGCCATGAAGCGCTACGCCCTGGTGCCCGGCACCAT
CGCCTTTACCGACGCACATATCGAGGTGGACATTACCTACGCCGAGTACTTCGAGATGAGCGTTCGGCTG
GCAGAAGCTATGAAGCGCTATGGGCTGAATACAAACCATCGGATCGTGGTGTGCAGCGAGAATAGCTTGC
AGTTCTTCATGCCCGTGTTGGGTGCCCTGTTCATCGGTGTGGCTGTGGCCCCAGCTAACGACATCTACAA
CGAGCGCGAGCTGCTGAACAGCATGGGCATCAGCCAGCCCACCGTCGTATTCGTGAGCAAGAAAGGGCTG
CAAAAGATCCTCAACGTGCAAAAGAAGCTACCGATCATACAAAAGATCATCATCATGGATAGCAAGACCG
ACTACCAGGGCTTCCAAAGCATGTACACCTTCGTGACTTCCCATTTGCCACCCGGCTTCAACGAGTACGA
CTTCGTGCCCGAGAGCTTCGACCGGGACAAAACCATCGCCCTGATCATGAACAGTAGTGGCAGTACCGGA
TTGCCCAAGGGCGTAGCCCTACCGCACCGCACCGCTTGTGTCCGATTCAGTCATGCCCGCGACCCCATCT
TCGGCAACCAGATCATCCCCGACACCGCTATCCTCAGCGTGGTGCCATTTCACCACGGCTTCGGCATGTT
CACCACGCTGGGCTACTTGATCTGCGGCTTTCGGGTCGTGCTCATGTACCGCTTCGAGGAGGAGCTATTC
TTGCGCAGCTTGCAAGACTATAAGATTCAATCTGCCCTGCTGGTGCCCACACTATTTAGCTTCTTCGCTA
AGAGCACTCTCATCGACAAGTACGACCTAAGCAACTTGCACGAGATCGCCAGCGGCGGGGCGCCGCTCAG
CAAGGAGGTAGGTGAGGCCGTGGCCAAACGCTTCCACCTACCAGGCATCCGCCAGGGCTACGGCCTGACA
GAAACAACCAGCGCCATTCTGATCACCCCCGAAGGGGACGACAAGCCTGGCGCAGTAGGCAAGGTGGTGC
CCTTCTTCGAGGCTAAGGTGGTGGACTTGGACACCGGTAAGACACTGGGTGTGAACCAGCGCGGCGAGCT
GTGCGTCCGTGGCCCCATGATCATGAGCGGCTACGTTAACAACCCCGAGGCTACAAACGCTCTCATCGAC
AAGGACGGCTGGCTGCACAGCGGCGACATCGCCTACTGGGACGAGGACGAGCACTTCTTCATCGTGGACC
GGCTGAAGAGCCTGATCAAATACAAGGGCTACCAGGTAGCCCCAGCCGAACTGGAGAGCATCCTGCTGCA
ACACCCCAACATCTTCGACGCCGGGGTCGCCGGCCTGCCCGACGACGATGCCGGCGAGCTGCCCGCCGCA
GTCGTCGTGCTGGAACACGGTAAAACCATGACCGAGAAGGAGATCGTGGACTATGTGGCCAGCCAGGTTA
CAACCGCCAAGAAGCTGCGCGGTGGTGTTGTGTTCGTGGACGAGGTGCCTAAAGGACTGACCGGCAAGTT
GGACGCCCGCAAGATCCGCGAGATTCTCATTAAGGCCAAGAAGGGCGGCAAGATCGCCGTGAATTCTCAC
GGCTTCCCTCCCGAGGTGGAGGAGCAGGCCGCCGGCACCCTGCCCATGAGCTGCGCCCAGGAGAGCGGCA
TGGATAGACACCCTGCTGCTTGCGCCAGCGCCAGGATCAACGTCTAAGGCCGCGACTCTAGAACGCGTCA
CTGCGGCTGAAGAATATTAAAACGCGACTACAGACATCAGCGCGTACCGGTTAGTAATGATCGACAATCA
ACCTCTGGATTACAAAATTTGTGAAAGATTGACTGGTATTCTTAACTATGTTGCTCCTTTTACGCTATGT
GGATACGCTGCTTTAATGCCTTTGTATCATGCTATTGCTTCCCGTATGGCTTTCATTTTCTCCTCCTTGT
ATAAATCCTGGTTGCTGTCTCTTTATGAGGAGTTGTGGCCCGTTGTCAGGCAACGTGGCGTGGTGTGCAC
TGTGTTTGCTGACGCAACCCCCACTGGTTGGGGCATTGCCACCACCTGTCAGCTCCTTTCCGGGACTTTC
GCTTTCCCCCTCCCTATTGCCACGGCGGAACTCATCGCCGCCTGCCTTGCCCGCTGCTGGACAGGGGCTC
GGCTGTTGGGCACTGACAATTCCGTGGTGTTGTCGGGGAAGCTGACGTCCTTTCCATGGCTGCTCGCCTG
TGTTGCCACCTGGATTCTGCGCGGGACGTCCTTCTGCTACGTCCCTTCGGCCCTCAATCCAGCGGACCTT
CCTTCCCGCGGCCTGCTGCCGGCTCTGCGGCCTCTTCCGCGTCTTCGCCTTCGCCCTCAGACGAGTCGGA
TCTCCCTTTGGGCCGCCTCCCCGCCTGGCGATGGTACCGGTGTGGAAAGTCCCCAGGCTCCCCAGCAGGC
AGAAGTATGCAAAGCATGCATCTCAATTAGTCAGCAACCAGGTGTGGAAAGTCCCCAGGCTCCCCAGCAG
GCAGAAGTATGCAAAGCATGCATCTCAATTAGTCAGCAACCATAGTCCCGCCCCTAACTCCGCCCATCCC
GCCCCTAACTCCGCCCAGTTCCGCCCATTCTCCGCCCCATGGCTGACTAATTTTTTTTATTTATGCAGAG
GCCGAGGCCGCCTCTGCCTCTGAGCTATTCCAGAAGTAGTGAGGAGGCTTTTTTGGAGGCCTAGGCTTTT
GCAAAAAGCTCCCGGGAGCTTGTATATCCATTTTCGGATCTGATCAGCACCTAGCATGGTGAGCAAGGGC
GAGGAGCTGTTCACCGGGGTGGTGCCCATCCTGGTCGAGCTGGACGGCGACGTAAACGGCCACAAGTTCA
GCGTGTCCGGCGAGGGCGAGGGCGATGCCACCTACGGCAAGCTGACCCTGAAGTTCATCTGCACCACCGG
CAAGCTGCCCGTGCCCTGGCCCACCCTCGTGACCACCTTCACCTACGGCGTGCAGTGCTTCGCCCGCTAC
CCCGACCACATGAAGCAGCACGACTTCTTCAAGTCCGCCATGCCCGAAGGCTACGTCCAGGAGCGCACCA
TCTTCTTCAAGGACGACGGCAACTACAAGACCCGCGCCGAGGTGAAGTTCGAGGGCGACACCCTGGTGAA
CCGCATCGAGCTGAAGGGCATCGACTTCAAGGAGGACGGCAACATCCTGGGGCACAAGCTGGAGTACAAC
TACAACAGCCACAAGGTCTATATCACCGCCGACAAGCAGAAGAACGGCATCAAGGTGAACTTCAAGACCC
GCCACAACATCGAGGACGGCAGCGTGCAGCTCGCCGACCACTACCAGCAGAACACCCCCATCGGCGACGG
CCCCGTGCTGCTGCCCGACAACCACTACCTGAGCACCCAGTCCGCCCTGAGCAAAGACCCCAACGAGAAG
CGCGATCACATGGTCCTGCTGGAGTTCGTGACCGCCGCCGGGATCACTCTCGGCATGGACGAGCTGTACA
AGTAAGGTACCTTTAAGACCAATGACTTACAAGGCAGCTGTAGATCTTAGCCACTTTTTAAAAGAAAAGG
GGGGACTGGAAGGGCTAATTCACTCCCAACGAAGACAAGATCTGCTTTTTGCTTGTACTGGGTCTCTCTG
GTTAGACCAGATCTGAGCCTGGGAGCTCTCTGGCTAACTAGGGAACCCACTGCTTAAGCCTCAATAAAGC
TTGCCTTGAGTGCTTCAAGTAGTGTGTGCCCGTCTGTTGTGTGACTCTGGTAACTAGAGATCCCTCAGAC
CCTTTTAGTCAGTGTGGAAAATCTCTAGCAGTAGTAGTTCATGTCATCTTATTATTCAGTATTTATAACT
TGCAAAGAAATGAATATCAGAGAGTGAGAGGAACTTGTTTATTGCAGCTTATAATGGTTACAAATAAAGC
AATAGCATCACAAATTTCACAAATAAAGCATTTTTTTCACTGCATTCTAGTTGTGGTTTGTCCAAACTCA
TCAATGTATCTTATCATGTCTGGCTCTAGCTATCCCGCCCCTAACTCCGCCCATCCCGCCCCTAACTCCG
CCCAGTTCCGCCCATTCTCCGCCCCATGGCTGACTAATTTTTTTTATTTATGCAGAGGCCGAGGCCGCCT
CGGCCTCTGAGCTATTCCAGAAGTAGTGAGGAGGCTTTTTTGGAGGCCTAGGGACGTACCCAATTCGCCC
TATAGTGAGTCGTATTACGCGCGCTCACTGGCCGTCGTTTTACAACGTCGTGACTGGGAAAACCCTGGCG
TTACCCAACTTAATCGCCTTGCAGCACATCCCCCTTTCGCCAGCTGGCGTAATAGCGAAGAGGCCCGCAC
CGATCGCCCTTCCCAACAGTTGCGCAGCCTGAATGGCGAATGGG
[124 nt withheld, positions 6625-6748]
C
[91 nt withheld, positions 6750-6840]
A
[49 nt withheld, positions 6842-6890]
CCTTTGACGTTGGAGTCCACGTTCTTT
[37 nt withheld, positions 6918-6954]
ACCCTATCTCGGTCTATTCTTTTGATTTATAAGGGATTTTGCCGATTTCGGCCTATTGGTTAAAAAATGA
GCTGATTTAACAAAAATTTAACGCGAATTTTAACAAAATATTAACGCTTACAATTTAGGTGGCACTTTTC
GGGGAAATGTGCGCGGAACCCCTATTTGTTTATTTTTCTAAATACATTCAAATATGTATCCGCTCATGAG
ACAATAACCCTGATAAATGCTTCAATAATATTGAAAAAGGAAGAGTATGAGTATTCAACATTTCCGTGTC
GCCCTTATTCCCTTTTTTGCGGCATTTTGCCTTCCTGTTTTTGCTCACCCAGAAACGCTGGTGAAAGTAA
AAGATGCTGAAGATCAGTTGGGTGCACGAGTGGGTTACATCGAACTGGATCTCAACAGCGGTAAGATCCT
TGAGAGTTTTCGCCCCGAAGAACGTTTTCCAATGATGAGCACTTTTAAAGTTCTGCTATGTGGCGCGGTA
TTATCCCGTATTGACGCCGGGCAAGAGCAACTCGGTCGCCGCATACACTATTCTCAGAATGACTTGGTTG
AGTACTCACCAGTCACAGAAAAGCATCTTACGGATGGCATGACAGTAAGAGAATTATGCAGTGCTGCCAT
AACCATGAGTGATAACACTGCGGCCAACTTACTTCTGACAACGATCGGAGGACCGAAGGAGCTAACCGCT
TTTTTGCACAACATGGGGGATCATGTAACTCGCCTTGATCGTTGGGAACCGGAGCTGAATGAAGCCATAC
CAAACGACGAGCGTGACACCACGATGCCTGTAGCAATGGCAACAACGTTGCGCAAACTATTAACTGGCGA
ACTACTTACTCTAGCTTCCCGGCAACAATTAATAGACTGGATGGAGGCGGATAAAGTTGCAGGACCACTT
CTGCGCTCGGCCCTTCCGGCTGGCTGGTTTATTGCTGATAAATCTGGAGCCGGTGAGCGTGGGTCTCGCG
GTATCATTGCAGCACTGGGGCCAGATGGTAAGCCCTCCCGTATCGTAGTTATCTACACGACGGGGAGTCA
GGCAACTATGGATGAACGAAATAGACAGATCGCTGAGATAGGTGCCTCACTGATTAAGCATTGGTAACTG
TCAGACCAAGTTTACTCATATATACTTTAGATTGATTTAAAACTTCATTTTTAATTTAAAAGGATCTAGG
TGAAGATCCTTTTTGATAATCTCATGACCAAAATCCCTTAACGTGAGTTTTCGTTCCACTGAGCGTCAGA
CCCCGTAGAAAAGATCAAAGGATCTTCTTGAGATCCTTTTTTTCTGCGCGTAATCTGCTGCTTGCAAACA
AAAAAACCACCGCTACCAGCGGTGGTTTGTTTGCCGGATCAAGAGCTACCAACTCTTTTTCCGAAGGTAA
CTGGCTTCAGCAGAGCGCAGATACCAAATACTGTTCTTCTAGTGTAGCCGTAGTTAGGCCACCACTTCAA
GAACTCTGTAGCACCGCCTACATACCTCGCTCTGCTAATCCTGTTACCAGTGGCTGCTGCCAGTGGCGAT
AAGTCGTGTCTTACCGGGTTGGACTCAAGACGATAGTTACCGGATAAGGCGCAGCGGTCGGGCTGAACGG
GGGGTTCGTGCACACAGCCCAGCTTGGAGCGAACGACCTACACCGAACTGAGATACCTACAGCGTGAGCT
ATGAGAAAGCGCCACGCTTCCCGAAGGGAGAAAGGCGGACAGGTATCCGGTAAGCGGCAGGGTCGGAACA
GGAGAGCGCACGAGGGAGCTTCCAGGGGGAAACGCCTGGTATCTTTATAGTCCTGTCGGGTTTCGCCACC
TCTGACTTGAGCGTCGATTTTTGTGATGCTCGTCAGGGGGGCGGAGCCTATGGAAAAACGCCAGCAACGC
GGCCTTTTTACGGTTCCTGGCCTTTTGCTGGCCTTTTGCTCACATGTTCTTTCCTGCGTTATCCCCTGAT
TCTGTGGATAACCGTATTACCGCCTTTGAGTGAGCTGATACCGCTCGCCGCAGCCGAACGACCGAGCGCA
GCGAGTCAGTGAGCGAGGAAGCGGAAGAGCGCCCAATACGCAAACCGCCTCTCCCCGCGCGTTGGCCGAT
TCATTAATGCAGCTGGCACGACAGGTTTCCCGACTGGAAAGCGGGCAGTGAGCGCAACGCAATTAATGTG
AGTTAGCTCACTCATTAGGCACCCCAGGCTTTACACTTTATGCTTCCGGCTCGTATGTTGTGTGGAATTG
TGAGCGGATAACAATTTCACACAGGAAACAGCTATGACCATGATTACGCCAAGCGCGCAATTAACCCTCA
CTAAAGGGAACAAAAGCTGGAGCTGCAAGCTT
